>Addgene plasmid #157498 | pD649-HAsp-SEMA6D-COMP5AP-AviTag-9xHis | addgene full sequence | sequence record 430409 | Addgene NGS Result
TTTCAATATTATTGAAGCATTTATCAGGGTTATTGTCTCATGAGCGGATACATATTTGAATGTATTTAGA
AAAATAAACAAATAGGGGTCAGTGTTACAACCAATTAACCAATTCTGAACATTATCGCGAGCCCATTTAT
ACCTGAATATGGCTCATAACACCCCTTGCTCATGACCAAAATCCCTTAACGTGAGTTACGCGCGCGTCGT
TCCACTGAGCGTCAGACCCCGTAGAAAAGATCAAAGGATCTTCTTGAGATCCTTTTTTTCTGCGCGTAAT
CTGCTGCTTGCAAACAAAAAAACCACCGCTACCAGCGGTGGTTTGTTTGCCGGATCAAGAGCTACCAACT
CTTTTTCCGAAGGTAACTGGCTTCAGCAGAGCGCAGATACCAAATACTGTTCTTCTAGTGTAGCCGTAGT
TAGCCCACCACTTCAAGAACTCTGTAGCACCGCCTACATACCTCGCTCTGCTAATCCTGTTACCAGTGGC
TGCTGCCAGTGGCGATAAGTCGTGTCTTACCGGGTTGGACTCAAGACGATAGTTACCGGATAAGGCGCAG
CGGTCGGGCTGAACGGGGGGTTCGTGCACACAGCCCAGCTTGGAGCGAACGACCTACACCGAACTGAGAT
ACCTACAGCGTGAGCTATGAGAAAGCGCCACGCTTCCCGAAGGGAGAAAGGCGGACAGGTATCCGGTAAG
CGGCAGGGTCGGAACAGGAGAGCGCACGAGGGAGCTTCCAGGGGGAAACGCCTGGTATCTTTATAGTCCT
GTCGGGTTTCGCCACCTCTGACTTGAGCGTCGATTTTTGTGATGCTCGTCAGGGGGGCGGAGCCTATGGA
AAAACGCCAGCAACGCGGCCTTTTTACGGTTCCTGGCCTTTTGCTGGCCTTTTGCTCACATGTTCTTTCC
TGCGTTATCCCCTGATTCTGTGGATAACCGTATTACCGCCTTTGAGTGAGCTGATACCGCTCGCCGCAGC
CGAACGACCGAGCGCAGCGAGTCAGTGAGCGAGGAAGCGGAAGGCGAGAGTAGGGAACTGCCAGGCATCA
AACTAAGCAGAAGGCCCCTGACGGATGGCCTTTTTGCGTTTCTACAAACTCTTTCTGTGTTGTAAAACGA
CGGCCAGTCTTAAGCTCGGGCCCCCTGGGCGGTTCTGATAACGAGTAATCGTTAATCCGCAAATAACGTA
AAAACCCGCTTCGGCGGGTTTTTTTATGGGGGGAGTTTAGGGAAAGAGCATTTGTCAGAATATTTAAGGG
CGCCTGTCACTTTGCTTGATATATGAGAATTATTTAACCTTATAAATGAGAAAAAAGCAACGCACTTTAA
ATAAGATACGTTGCTTTTTCGATTGATGAACACCTATAATTAAACTATTCATCTATTATTTATGATTTTT
TGTATATACAATATTTCTAGTTTGTTAAAGAGAATTAAGAAAATAAATCTCGAAAATAATAAAGGGAAAA
TCAGTTTTTGATATCAAAATTATACATGTCAACGATAATACAAAATATAATACAAACTATAAGATGTTAT
CAGTATTTATTATCATTTAGAATAAATTTTGTGTCGCCCTTAATTGTGAGCGGATAACAATTACGAGCTT
CATGCACAGTGGCGTTGACTCAATATTGGCCATTAGCCATATTATTCATTGGTTATATAGCATAAATCAA
TATTGGCTATTGGCCATTGCATACGTTGTATCTATATCATAATATGTACATTTATATTGGCTCATGTCCA
ATATGACCGCCATGTTGGCATTGATTATTGACTAGTTATTAATAGTAATCAATTACGGGGTCATTAGTTC
ATAGCCCATATATGGAGTTCCGCGTTACATAACTTACGGTAAATGGCCCGCCTGGCTGACCGCCCAACGA
CCCCCGCCCATTGACGTCAATAATGACGTATGTTCCCATAGTAACGCCAATAGGGACTTTCCATTGACGT
CAATGGGTGGAGTATTTACGGTAAACTGCCCACTTGGCAGTACATCAAGTGTATCATATGCCAAGTACGC
CCCCTATTGACGTCAATGACGGTAAATGGCCCGCCTGGCATTATGCCCAGTACATGACCTTATGGGACTT
TCCTACTTGGCAGTACATCTACGTATTAGTCATCGCTATTACCATGGTGATGCGGTTTTGGCAGTACATC
AATGGGCGTGGATAGCGGTTTGACTCACGGGGATTTCCAAGTCTCCACCCCATTGACGTCAATGGGAGTT
TGTTTTGGCACCAAAATCAACGGGACTTTCCAAAATGTCGTAACAACTCCGCCCCATTGACGCAAATGGG
CGGTAGGCGTGTACGGTGGGAGGTCTATATAAGCAGAGCTCGTTTAGTGAACCGTCAGATCGCCTGGAGA
CGCCATCCACGCTGTTTTGACCTCCATAGAAGACACCGGGACCGATCCAGCCTCCGCGGCCGGGAACGGT
GCATTGGAACGCGGATTCCCCGTGCCAAGAGTGACGTAAGTACCGCCTATAGAGTCTATAGGCCCACCCC
CTTGGCTTCGTTAGAACGCGGCTACAATTAATACATAACCTTATGTATCATACACATACGATTTAGGTGA
CACTATAGAATAACATCCACTTTGCCTTTCTCTCCACAGGTGTCCACTCCCAGGTCCAACTGCACCTCGG
TTCTATCGAAAACGCGCCTGCTAGCGCCACCATGAAGACCATCATTGCCCTGAGCTACATCTTCTGCCTG
GTGTTCGCTGCGGCCGCCGTTAGCTTTCCTGAGGATGACGAGCCCCTGAACACCGTGGACTACCACTACA
GCAGACAGTACCCCGTGTTCAGAGGCAGACCCAGCGGCAATGAGAGCCAGCACAGACTGGACTTCCAGCT
GATGCTGAAGATCCGGGACACCCTGTATATCGCCGGCAGAGATCAGGTGTACACAGTGAACCTGAACGAG
ATGCCCAAGACCGAAGTGATCCCCAACAAGAAGCTGACCTGGCGGAGCAGACAGCAGGACAGAGAAAACT
GCGCCATGAAGGGCAAGCACAAGGACGAGTGCCACAACTTCATCAAGGTGTTCGTGCCCCGGAACGACGA
GATGGTGTTTGTGTGCGGCACCAACGCCTTCAATCCCATGTGCCGGTACTACAGACTGAGCACCCTGGAA
TACGACGGCGAGGAAATCAGCGGCCTGGCCAGATGTCCTTTCGACGCCAGACAGACCAACGTGGCCCTGT
TTGCCGATGGCAAGCTGTACTCTGCTACCGTGGCCGATTTTCTGGCCAGCGACGCTGTGATCTACCGGTC
CATGGGAGATGGCAGCGCCCTGCGGACCATTAAGTACGACAGCAAGTGGATCAAAGAGCCCCACTTCCTG
CACGCCATCGAGTACGGCAACTACGTGTACTTCTTCTTCCGGGAAATCGCCGTGGAACACAACAACCTGG
GCAAAGCCGTGTACAGCAGAGTGGCCCGGATCTGCAAGAACGATATGGGCGGCTCTCAGAGAGTGCTGGA
AAAGCACTGGACCAGCTTTCTGAAGGCCCGGCTGAATTGCAGCGTGCCCGGCGATAGCTTCTTCTACTTC
GACGTGCTGCAGAGCATCACCGACATCATCCAGATCAACGGCATCCCCACAGTCGTGGGCGTGTTCACCA
CACAGCTGAACAGCATCCCTGGCTCTGCCGTGTGCGCCTTCAGCATGGACGATATCGAGAAGGTGTTCAA
AGGCCGGTTCAAAGAGCAGAAAACCCCTGACAGCGTGTGGACCGCCGTGCCTGAAGATAAGGTGCCCAAG
CCTAGACCTGGCTGCTGTGCCAAACATGGACTGGCCGAGGCCTACAAGACCAGCATCGACTTCCCCGACG
AGACACTGAGCTTTATCAAGTCTCACCCTCTGATGGACAGCGCCGTGCCACCTATTGCCGACGAGCCCTG
GTTTACCAAGACCAGAGTGCGGTACAGGCTGACCGCCATCTCTGTGGATCATAGCGCCGGACCTTACCAG
AACTACACCGTGATCTTCGTGGGCAGCGAGGCCGGAATGGTGCTGAAAGTGCTGGCCAAGACAAGCCCCT
TCAGCCTGAACGATTCCGTGCTGCTGGAAGAGATCGAGGCCTATAACCACGCCAAGTGCAGCGCCGAGAA
CGAAGAGGACAAGAAAGTGATCAGCCTGCAGCTGGACAAGGACCATCACGCCCTGTACGTGGCCTTCAGC
TCCTGTATCATCAGAATCCCTCTGAGCCGCTGCGAGAGATACGGCAGCTGCAAGAAGTCCTGTATCGCCA
GCAGGGACCCTTACTGTGGCTGGCTGTCTCAGGGCTCTTGCGGCAGAGTTACACCTGGAATGCTGGCCGA
AGGCTACGAGCAGGATACCGAGTTTGGCAACACAGCCCACCTGGGCGACTGCCACGAAATCCTGCCTACC
AGCACCACACCTGACTACAAGATCTTCGGCGGACCCACCAGCGACATGGAAGTGTCTAGCAGCAGCGTGA
CCACCATGGCCTCCATTCCAGAGATCACCCCTAAAGTGATCGACACCTGGCGGCCCAAGCTGACCAGCAG
CAGAAAGTTCGTGGTGCAGGACGACCCCAACACCTCCGACTTTACCGATCCTCTGAGCGGCATCCCTAAG
GGCGTCAGATGGGAAGTGCAGAGCGGCGAGAGCAACCAGATGGTGCACATGAATGGCGCGCCGGAAGATC
AAGTTGATCCAAGATTGATTGATGGCAAGGGCGGATCTCTGGAGGTGCTGTTCCAGGGACCAGGCGGAAG
CGGCAATCCCGGCGGCGATCTGGCCCCCCAGATGCTGCGCGAGCTGCAGGAGACCAATGCCGCCCTGCAG
GACGTGCGCGAGCTGCTGCGCCACCGCGTGAAGGAGATCACCTTCCTGAAGAACACCGTGATGGAGTGCG
ACGCCTGCGGTATGCAGCCCTCTAGAGGCTCCGGCTCCATCATCCCAGTTGAGGAGGAGAACCCGGACTT
CTGGAACCGCGAGGCAGCCGAGGCCCTGGGTGCCGCCAAGAAGCTGCAGCCTGCACAGACAGCCGCCAAG
AACCTCATCATCTTCCTGGGCGATGGGATGGGGGTGTCTACGGTGACAGCTGCCAGGATCCTAAAAGGGC
AGAAGAAGGACAAACTGGGGCCTGAGATACCCCTGGCCATGGACCGCTTCCCATATGTGGCTCTGTCCAA
GACATACAATGTAGACAAACATGTGCCAGACAGTGGAGCCACAGCCACGGCCTACCTGTGCGGGGTCAAG
GGCAACTTCCAGACCATTGGCTTGAGTGCAGCCGCCCGCTTTAACCAGTGCAACACGACACGCGGCAACG
AGGTCATCTCCGTGATGAATCGGGCCAAGAAAGCAGGGAAGTCAGTGGGAGTGGTAACCACCACACGAGT
GCAGCACGCCTCGCCAGCCGGCACCTACGCCCACACGGTGAACCGCAACTGGTACTCGGACGCCGACGTG
CCTGCCTCGGCCCGCCAGGAGGGGTGCCAGGACATCGCTACGCAGCTCATCTCCAACATGGACATTGACG
TGATCCTAGGTGGAGGCCGAAAGTACATGTTTCGCATGGGAACCCCAGACCCTGAGTACCCAGATGACTA
CAGCCAAGGTGGGACCAGGCTGGACGGGAAGAATCTGGTGCAGGAATGGCTGGCGAAGCGCCAGGGTGCC
CGGTATGTGTGGAACCGCACTGAGCTCATGCAGGCTTCCCTGGACCCGTCTGTGACCCATCTCATGGGTC
TCTTTGAGCCTGGAGACATGAAATACGAGATCCACCGAGACTCCACACTGGACCCCTCCCTGATGGAGAT
GACAGAGGCTGCCCTGCGCCTGCTGAGCAGGAACCCCCGCGGCTTCTTCCTCTTCGTGGAGGGTGGTCGC
ATCGACCATGGTCATCATGAAAGCAGGGCTTACCGGGCACTGACTGAGACGATCATGTTCGACGACGCCA
TTGAGAGGGCGGGCCAGCTCACCAGCGAGGAGGACACGCTGAGCCTCGTCACTGCCGACCACTCCCACGT
CTTCTCCTTCGGAGGCTACCCCCTGCGAGGGAGCTCCATCTTCGGGCTGGCCCCTGGCAAGGCCCGGGAC
AGGAAGGCCTACACGGTCCTCCTATACGGAAACGGTCCAGGCTATGTGCTCAAGGACGGCGCCCGGCCGG
ATGTTACCGAGAGCGAGAGCGGGAGCCCCGAGTATCGGCAGCAGTCAGCAGTGCCCCTGGACGAAGAGAC
CCACGCAGGCGAGGACGTGGCGGTGTTCGCGCGCGGCCCGCAGGCGCACCTGGTTCACGGCGTGCAGGAG
CAGACCTTCATAGCGCACGTCATGGCCTTCGCCGCCTGCCTGGAGCCCTACACCGCCTGCGACCTGGCGC
CCCCCGCCGGCACCACCGACGCCGCGCACCCGGGTGGCGGAGGACTGAACGACATCTTCGAGGCTCAGAA
AATCGAATGGCACGAACATCACCATCACCATCACCATCACCATTAAGGCCGGCCTGTAGTCACTGGCACA
ACGCGTTACCCGGTAAGCCAATCGGGTATACACGGTCGTCATACTGCAGACAGGGTTCTTCTACTTTGCA
AGATAGTCTTGAGTAGTAAAATAAATAGATAGAGAAAATCAGCCTCGACTGTGCCTTCTAGTTGCCAGCC
ATCTGTTGTTTGCCCCTCCCCCGTGCCTTCCTTGACCCTGGAAGGTGCCACTCCCACTGTCCTTTCCTAA
TAAAATGAGGAAATTGCATCACAACACTCAACCCTATCTCGGTCTATTCTTTTGATTTATAAGGGATTTT
GCCGATTTCGGCCTATTGGTTAAAAAATGAGCTGATTTAACAAAAATTTAACGCGAATTAATTCTGTGGA
ATGTGTGTCAGTTAGGGTGTGGAAAGTCCCCAGGCTCCCCAGCAGGCAGAAGTATGCAAAGCATGCATCT
CAATTAGTCAGCAACCAGGTGTGGAAAGTCCCCAGGCTCCCCAGCAGGCAGAAGTATGCAAAGCATGCAT
CTCAATTAGTCAGCAACCATAGTCCCGCCCCTAACTCCGCCCATCCCGCCCCTAACTCCGCCCAGTTCCG
CCCATTCTCCGCCCCATGGCTGACTAATTTTTTTTATTTATGCAGAGGCCGAGGCCGCCTCTGCCTCTGA
GCTATTCCAGAAGTAGTGAGGAGGCTTTTTTGGAGGCCTAGGCTTTTGCAAAAAGCTCCCGGGAGCTTGT
ATATCCATTTTCGGATCTGATCAGCACGTGTTGACAATTAATCATCGGCATAGTATATCGGCATAGTATA
ATACGACAAGGTGAGGAACTAAACCATGACCGAGTACAAGCCCACGGTGCGCCTCGCCACCCGCGACGAC
GTCCCCAGGGCCGTACGCACCCTCGCCGCCGCGTTCGCCGACTACCCCGCCACGCGCCACACCGTCGATC
CGGACCGCCACATCGAGCGGGTCACCGAGCTGCAAGAACTCTTCCTCACGCGCGTCGGGCTCGACATCGG
CAAGGTGTGGGTCGCGGACGACGGCGCCGCGGTGGCGGTCTGGACCACGCCGGAGAGCGTCGAAGCGGGG
GCGGTGTTCGCCGAGATCGGCCCGCGCATGGCCGAGTTGAGCGGTTCCCGGCTGGCCGCGCAGCAACAGA
TGGAAGGCCTCCTGGCGCCGCACCGGCCCAAGGAGCCCGCGTGGTTCCTGGCCACCGTCGGCGTCTCGCC
CGACCACCAGGGCAAGGGTCTGGGCAGCGCCGTCGTGCTCCCCGGAGTGGAGGCGGCCGAGCGCGCCGGG
GTGCCCGCCTTCCTGGAGACATCCGCGCCCCGCAACCTCCCCTTCTACGAGCGGCTCGGCTTCACCGTCA
CCGCCGACGTCGAGGTGCCCGAAGGACCGCGCACCTGGTGCATGACCCGCAAGCCCGGTGCCTGACACGT
GCTACGAGATTTCGATTCCACCGCCGCCTTCTATGAAAGGTTGGGCTTCGGAATCGTTTTCCGGGACGCC
GGCTGGATGATCCTCCAGCGCGGGGATCTCATGCTGGAGTTCTTCGCCCACCCCAACTTGTTTATTGCAG
CTTATAATGGTTACAAATAAAGCAATAGCATCACAAATTTCACAAATAAAGCATTTTTTTCACTGCATTC
TAGTTGTGGTTTGTCCAAACTCATCAATGTATCTTATCATGTCTGTATACCGTCGACCTCTAGCTAGAGC
TTGGCGTAATCATGGTCATTACCAATGCTTAATCAGTGAGGCACCTATCTCAGCGATCTGTCTATTTCGT
TCATCCATAGTTGCCTGACTCCCCGTCGTGTAGATAACTACGATACGGGAGGGCTTACCATCTGGCCCCA
GCGCTGCGATGATACCGCGAGAACCACGCTCACCGGCTCCGGATTTATCAGCAATAAACCAGCCAGCCGG
AAGGGCCGAGCGCAGAAGTGGTCCTGCAACTTTATCCGCCTCCATCCAGTCTATTAATTGTTGCCGGGAA
GCTAGAGTAAGTAGTTCGCCAGTTAATAGTTTGCGCAACGTTGTTGCCATCGCTACAGGCATCGTGGTGT
CACGCTCGTCGTTTGGTATGGCTTCATTCAGCTCCGGTTCCCAACGATCAAGGCGAGTTACATGATCCCC
CATGTTGTGCAAAAAAGCGGTTAGCTCCTTCGGTCCTCCGATCGTTGTCAGAAGTAAGTTGGCCGCAGTG
TTATCACTCATGGTTATGGCAGCACTGCATAATTCTCTTACTGTCATGCCATCCGTAAGATGCTTTTCTG
TGACTGGTGAGTACTCAACCAAGTCATTCTGAGAATAGTGTATGCGGCGACCGAGTTGCTCTTGCCCGGC
GTCAATACGGGATAATACCGCGCCACATAGCAGAACTTTAAAAGTGCTCATCATTGGAAAACGTTCTTCG
GGGCGAAAACTCTCAAGGATCTTACCGCTGTTGAGATCCAGTTCGATGTAACCCACTCGTGCACCCAACT
GATCTTCAGCATCTTTTACTTTCACCAGCGTTTCTGGGTGAGCAAAAACAGGAAGGCAAAATGCCGCAAA
AAAGGGAATAAGGGCGACACGGAAATGTTGAATACTCATATTCTTCCTT
Features (pLannotate 1.2.2; 24 found; start..end, strand, type, name):
    119..143     -  CDS            KanR (fragment): aminoglycoside phosphotransferase; aph(3')-Ia; confers resistance to kanamycin
    254..842     +  rep_origin     ori: high-copy-number ColE1/pMB1/pBR322/pUC origin of replication
   1067..1084    +  terminator     rrnB T2 terminator (fragment): transcription terminator T2 from the E. coli rrnB gene
   1109..1128    -  CDS            lacZα (fragment): LacZα fragment of β-galactosidase; lacZ fragment
   1584..1600    +  protein_bind   lac operator: The lac repressor binds to the lac operator to inhibit transcription in E. coli. This inhibition can be relieved by adding lactose or isopropyl-β-D-thiogalactopyranoside (IPTG). lac repressor encoded by lacI
   1843..2146    +  enhancer       CMV enhancer: human cytomegalovirus immediate early enhancer
   2147..2350    +  promoter       CMV promoter: human cytomegalovirus (CMV) immediate early promoter
   2486..2529    +  intron         CMV intron (fragment): modified intron A from human cytomegalovirus
   2581..2599    +  promoter       SP6 promoter: promoter for bacteriophage SP6 RNA polymerase
   2603..2640    +  CDS            IgH signal sequence (fragment): signal sequence from the mouse immunoglobulin heavy chain variable region
   2692..4674    +  CDS            SEMA6D (fragment): SEM6D_HUMAN - Also known as KIAA1479. Experimental evidence at protein level: Swiss-Prot protein existence level 1. Shows growth cone collapsing activity on dorsal root ganglion (DRG) neurons in vitro. May be a stop signal for the DRG neurons in their target areas, and possibly also for other neurons. May also be involved in the maintenance and remodeling of neuronal connections. From Homo sapiens (Human).
   4771..4950    +  CDS            Comp (fragment): COMP_RAT - Experimental evidence at protein level: Swiss-Prot protein existence level 1. May play a role in the structural integrity of cartilage via its interaction with other extracellular matrix proteins such as the collagens and fibronectin. Can mediate the interaction of chondrocytes with the cartilage extracellular matrix through interaction with cell surface integrin receptors. Could play a role in the pathogenesis of osteoarthritis. Potent suppressor of apoptosis in both primary chondrocytes and transformed cells. Suppresses apoptosis by blocking the activation of caspase-3 and by indu
   4938..6390    +  CDS            SEAP (fragment): secreted alkaline phosphatase from human placenta The natural enzyme has a C-terminal transmembrane sequence that is replaced by a GPI anchor.
   6415..6456    +  CDS            AviTag™ (fragment): peptide tag that allows for enzymatic biotinylation
   6460..6483    +  CDS            8xHis: 8xHis affinity tag
   6629..6740    +  polyA_signal   bGH poly(A) signal: bovine growth hormone polyadenylation signal
   6741..6849    +  rep_origin     f1 ori (fragment): f1 bacteriophage origin of replication; arrow indicates direction of (+) strand synthesis
   6863..7192    +  promoter       SV40 promoter: SV40 enhancer and early promoter
   7240..7287    +  promoter       EM7 promoter: synthetic bacterial promoter&nbsp
   7306..7905    +  CDS            PuroR (fragment): puromycin N-acetyltransferase; pac from Streptomyces; confers resistance to puromycin
   7915..8040    +  CDS            ble (fragment): BLE_KLEPN - Experimental evidence at protein level: Swiss-Prot protein existence level 1. Binding protein with a strong affinity to the bleomycin family of antibiotics. Binds to CL990; an antimitotic-antibiotic compound. From Klebsiella pneumoniae.
   8035..8156    +  polyA_signal   SV40 poly(A) signal: SV40 polyadenylation signal
   8209..9069    -  CDS            AmpR: β-lactamase; bla; confers resistance to ampicillin, carbenicillin, and related antibiotics
   9072..89      -  promoter       AmpR promoter (fragment) (across the origin): bla
