[The description below was written by a language model from this plasmid's Addgene catalogue record and pLannotate feature annotations shown in this document.]
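Description:
pD649-HAsp-SEMA6D-COMP5AP-AviTag-9xHis is a mammalian expression plasmid of about 9.1 kb, built on the pD649 backbone, that produces the extracellular domain of human semaphorin 6D (SEMA6D) as a secreted, multimerised reporter fusion. It is maintained in E. coli at high copy through a ColE1/pUC-type origin and selected with ampicillin via a complete β-lactamase gene. The backbone also carries an SV40 early promoter/EM7 cassette driving a puromycin N-acetyltransferase sequence, followed by a short ble fragment and an SV40 polyadenylation signal, which could allow puromycin selection in mammalian cells, although the record does not describe such use. Small kanamycin-resistance, lacZα and f1 ori fragments appear to be non-functional remnants. The depositor notes that some plasmids in this collection may carry an IS4-like transposase upstream of the CMV promoter; none is annotated here.

Expression is driven by the CMV immediate-early enhancer and promoter, with a CMV intron A fragment and an SP6 promoter just upstream of the coding region. The open reading frame starts with a signal peptide (named HAsp in the construct, though the annotation software matched a fragment to a mouse IgH signal sequence), followed by the SEMA6D ectodomain cloned between preserved NotI and AscI sites. Downstream, on the backbone, are the rat COMP coiled-coil domain, which drives pentamerisation, human placental alkaline phosphatase, an AviTag for enzymatic biotinylation and a polyhistidine tag (9xHis by name, annotated as 8xHis), ending at a bGH polyadenylation signal. Pentamerisation raises avidity for weak binding partners, and the phosphatase provides an enzymatic readout. The plasmid comes from a collection used to map human IgSF cell-surface protein interactions.
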