Addgene plasmid #157498: pD649-HAsp-SEMA6D-COMP5AP-AviTag-9xHis
Purpose: Mammalian expression of cell-surface protein extracellular domain fused to COMP5AP-AviTag-9xHis. Protein is secreted from cells.
Depositing lab: Chris Garcia. Depositing organization: Stanford University. Publication: A Human IgSF Cell-Surface Interactome Reveals a Complex Network of Protein-Protein Interactions. Wojtowicz WM, Vielmetter J, Fernandes RA, Siepe DH, Eastman CL, Chisholm GB, Cox S, Klock H, Anderson PW, Rue SM, Miller JJ, Glaser SM, Bragstad ML, Vance J, Lam AW, Lesley SA, Zinn K, Garcia KC. Cell. 2020 Aug 20;182(4):1027-1043.e17. doi: 10.1016/j.cell.2020.07.025. PubMed 32822567.
Backbone
  Vector backbone: pD649
  Backbone size w/o insert (bp): 7153
  Vector type: Mammalian Expression
Growth in bacteria
  Bacterial resistance: Ampicillin, 100 μg/mL
  Growth temperature: 37°C
  Growth strain: DH5alpha
  Copy number: High Copy
Gene/Insert
  Gene/Insert name: SEMA6D (alt name: SEM6D)
  Species: H. sapiens (human)
  Insert size (bp): 1926
  Entrez Gene: SEMA6D
  Promoter: CMV/SP6
  Tag / fusion protein: COMP5AP-AviTag-9xHis (C terminal on backbone)
  Cloning method: Restriction Enzyme; 5′ cloning site GCGGCCGC (not destroyed); 3′ cloning site GGCGCGCC (not destroyed)
  Sequencing primers: 5′ ATTTAGGTGACACTATAG; 3′ CGTCGCACTCCATCACGGTG
Resource information
  A portion of this plasmid was derived from a plasmid made by: synthesis by ThermoFisher
Terms and licenses: Academic/Nonprofit Terms; Industry Terms: Not Available to Industry
Depositor comments: Some plasmids in this collection may have an IS4-like element ISVsa5 family transposase upstream of the CMV promoter.
How to cite: pD649-HAsp-SEMA6D-COMP5AP-AviTag-9xHis was a gift from Chris Garcia (Addgene plasmid # 157498 ; http://n2t.net/addgene:157498 ; RRID:Addgene_157498)
