>Addgene plasmid #157498 | pD649-HAsp-SEMA6D-COMP5AP-AviTag-9xHis | depositor partial sequence | sequence record 304106 | insert (extracellular domain)
GTTAGCTTTCCTGAGGATGACGAGCCCCTGAACACCGTGGACTACCACTACAGCAGACAGTACCCCGTGT
TCAGAGGCAGACCCAGCGGCAATGAGAGCCAGCACAGACTGGACTTCCAGCTGATGCTGAAGATCCGGGA
CACCCTGTATATCGCCGGCAGAGATCAGGTGTACACAGTGAACCTGAACGAGATGCCCAAGACCGAAGTG
ATCCCCAACAAGAAGCTGACCTGGCGGAGCAGACAGCAGGACAGAGAAAACTGCGCCATGAAGGGCAAGC
ACAAGGACGAGTGCCACAACTTCATCAAGGTGTTCGTGCCCCGGAACGACGAGATGGTGTTTGTGTGCGG
CACCAACGCCTTCAATCCCATGTGCCGGTACTACAGACTGAGCACCCTGGAATACGACGGCGAGGAAATC
AGCGGCCTGGCCAGATGTCCTTTCGACGCCAGACAGACCAACGTGGCCCTGTTTGCCGATGGCAAGCTGT
ACTCTGCTACCGTGGCCGATTTTCTGGCCAGCGACGCTGTGATCTACCGGTCCATGGGAGATGGCAGCGC
CCTGCGGACCATTAAGTACGACAGCAAGTGGATCAAAGAGCCCCACTTCCTGCACGCCATCGAGTACGGC
AACTACGTGTACTTCTTCTTCCGGGAAATCGCCGTGGAACACAACAACCTGGGCAAAGCCGTGTACAGCA
GAGTGGCCCGGATCTGCAAGAACGATATGGGCGGCTCTCAGAGAGTGCTGGAAAAGCACTGGACCAGCTT
TCTGAAGGCCCGGCTGAATTGCAGCGTGCCCGGCGATAGCTTCTTCTACTTCGACGTGCTGCAGAGCATC
ACCGACATCATCCAGATCAACGGCATCCCCACAGTCGTGGGCGTGTTCACCACACAGCTGAACAGCATCC
CTGGCTCTGCCGTGTGCGCCTTCAGCATGGACGATATCGAGAAGGTGTTCAAAGGCCGGTTCAAAGAGCA
GAAAACCCCTGACAGCGTGTGGACCGCCGTGCCTGAAGATAAGGTGCCCAAGCCTAGACCTGGCTGCTGT
GCCAAACATGGACTGGCCGAGGCCTACAAGACCAGCATCGACTTCCCCGACGAGACACTGAGCTTTATCA
AGTCTCACCCTCTGATGGACAGCGCCGTGCCACCTATTGCCGACGAGCCCTGGTTTACCAAGACCAGAGT
GCGGTACAGGCTGACCGCCATCTCTGTGGATCATAGCGCCGGACCTTACCAGAACTACACCGTGATCTTC
GTGGGCAGCGAGGCCGGAATGGTGCTGAAAGTGCTGGCCAAGACAAGCCCCTTCAGCCTGAACGATTCCG
TGCTGCTGGAAGAGATCGAGGCCTATAACCACGCCAAGTGCAGCGCCGAGAACGAAGAGGACAAGAAAGT
GATCAGCCTGCAGCTGGACAAGGACCATCACGCCCTGTACGTGGCCTTCAGCTCCTGTATCATCAGAATC
CCTCTGAGCCGCTGCGAGAGATACGGCAGCTGCAAGAAGTCCTGTATCGCCAGCAGGGACCCTTACTGTG
GCTGGCTGTCTCAGGGCTCTTGCGGCAGAGTTACACCTGGAATGCTGGCCGAAGGCTACGAGCAGGATAC
CGAGTTTGGCAACACAGCCCACCTGGGCGACTGCCACGAAATCCTGCCTACCAGCACCACACCTGACTAC
AAGATCTTCGGCGGACCCACCAGCGACATGGAAGTGTCTAGCAGCAGCGTGACCACCATGGCCTCCATTC
CAGAGATCACCCCTAAAGTGATCGACACCTGGCGGCCCAAGCTGACCAGCAGCAGAAAGTTCGTGGTGCA
GGACGACCCCAACACCTCCGACTTTACCGATCCTCTGAGCGGCATCCCTAAGGGCGTCAGATGGGAAGTG
CAGAGCGGCGAGAGCAACCAGATGGTGCACATGAAT
